Addgene plasmid #174108: VPS13D^Halo
Purpose: The insert is a codon optimized DNA sequence encoding VPS13D with an internal Halo tag.
Depositing lab: Pietro De Camilli. Depositing organization: Yale University. Publication: VPS13D bridges the ER to mitochondria and peroxisomes via Miro. Guillen-Samander A, Leonzino M, Hanna MG, Tang N, Shen H, De Camilli P. J Cell Biol. 2021 May 3;220(5). pii: 212021. doi: 10.1083/jcb.202010004. PubMed 33891013.
Backbone
  Vector backbone: pcDNA3.4
  Backbone manufacturer: Genscript
  Backbone size w/o insert (bp): 6000
  Total vector size (bp): 20000
  Vector type: Mammalian Expression
Growth in bacteria
  Bacterial resistance: Ampicillin, 100 μg/mL
  Growth temperature: 30°C
  Growth strain: DH5alpha
  Copy number: Unknown
Gene/Insert
  Gene/Insert name: Codon optimized VPS13D
  Species: H. sapiens (human)
  Insert size (bp): 14112
  Mutation: With an internal Halo tag in aminoacid position 1576
  Promoter: CMV
  Tag / fusion protein: Halo
  Cloning method: Unknown
  Sequencing primers: 5′ CGCAAATGGGCGGTAGGCGTG; 3′ CATAGCGTAAAAGGAGCAACA
Resource information
  A portion of this plasmid was derived from a plasmid made by: This was synthesized by Genscript.
Terms and licenses: Academic/Nonprofit Terms; Industry Terms: Not Available to Industry
How to cite: VPS13D^Halo was a gift from Pietro De Camilli (Addgene plasmid # 174108 ; http://n2t.net/addgene:174108 ; RRID:Addgene_174108)
