[The description below was written by a language model from this plasmid's Addgene catalogue record and pLannotate feature annotations shown in this document.]
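Description:
VPS13D^Halo is a mammalian expression plasmid of roughly 20 kb built on the pcDNA3.4 backbone, carrying a synthesized, codon-optimized open reading frame for human VPS13D (insert about 14.1 kb). It is maintained in E. coli through a high-copy ColE1/pUC-type origin and selected with ampicillin via the β-lactamase gene and its native promoter. An f1 phage origin is also present. For selection in mammalian cells, the backbone has an SV40 enhancer/early promoter driving the neomycin/kanamycin phosphotransferase gene, followed by a fragment of the ble gene and an SV40 polyadenylation signal. Remnants of the lac promoter/operator region and a bom fragment are backbone carry-over with no evident role in the payload.

Expression of the insert is driven by the human CMV immediate-early enhancer and promoter. Rather than being fused at either terminus, the HaloTag is placed internally in VPS13D, at amino acid position 1576 according to the record. This agrees with the feature table, where the HaloTag coding sequence sits well inside the long region between the promoter and the 3′ elements. The VPS13D coding sequence itself was not annotated by the automated tool, presumably because it is codon-optimized. Downstream, a WPRE enhances transcript stability and expression, and the HSV thymidine kinase polyadenylation signal terminates the message. HaloTag is a modified bacterial dehalogenase that bonds covalently to chloroalkane ligands, so the expressed protein can be labelled with fluorescent or affinity ligands in cells. The associated publication concerns VPS13D bridging the ER to mitochondria and peroxisomes, suggesting use in imaging the localization of this very large protein at organelle contact sites.
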