Features (pLannotate 1.2.2; 18 found; start..end, strand, type, name):
    144..935     +  CDS            neo: KKA2_KLEPN - Also known as kan, nptII. Experimental evidence at protein level: Swiss-Prot protein existence level 1. Resistance to kanamycin, neomycin, paromomycin, ribostamycin, butirosin and gentamicin B. From Klebsiella pneumoniae.
    961..1119    +  CDS            ble (fragment): BLE_KLEPN - Experimental evidence at protein level: Swiss-Prot protein existence level 1. Binding protein with a strong affinity to the bleomycin family of antibiotics. Binds to CL990; an antimitotic-antibiotic compound. From Klebsiella pneumoniae.
   1114..1235    +  polyA_signal   SV40 poly(A) signal: SV40 polyadenylation signal
   1306..1328    -  protein_bind   lac operator (fragment): The lac repressor binds to the lac operator to inhibit transcription in E. coli. This inhibition can be relieved by adding lactose or isopropyl-β-D-thiogalactopyranoside (IPTG). lac repressor encoded by lacI
   1332..1362    -  promoter       lac promoter: promoter for the E. coli lac operon
   1377..1398    -  protein_bind   CAP binding site: CAP binding activates transcription in the presence of cAMP. E. coli catabolite activator protein
   1411..1503    -  CDS            lacI (fragment): lac repressor; lacI; The lac repressor binds to the lac operator to inhibit transcription in E. coli. This inhibition can be relieved by adding lactose or isopropyl-β-D-thiogalactopyranoside (IPTG).
   1686..2274    -  rep_origin     ori: high-copy-number ColE1/pMB1/pBR322/pUC origin of replication
   2445..3305    -  CDS            AmpR: β-lactamase; bla; confers resistance to ampicillin, carbenicillin, and related antibiotics
   3306..3410    -  promoter       AmpR promoter: bla
   3477..3521    -  misc_feature   bom (fragment): basis of mobility region from pBR322
   3676..4055    +  enhancer       CMV enhancer: human cytomegalovirus immediate early enhancer
   4056..4259    +  promoter       CMV promoter: human cytomegalovirus (CMV) immediate early promoter
   9110..10000   +  CDS            HaloTag®: modified bacterial dehalogenase that forms covalent bonds with chloroalkane derivatives
  18497..19085   +  misc_feature   WPRE: woodchuck hepatitis virus posttranscriptional regulatory element
  19151..19199   +  polyA_signal   HSV TK poly(A) signal: herpes simplex virus thymidine kinase polyadenylation signal (Cole and Stacy, 1985)
  19401..19829   +  rep_origin     f1 ori (sequence partly withheld): f1 bacteriophage origin of replication; arrow indicates direction of (+) strand synthesis
  19843..77      +  promoter       SV40 promoter (across the origin): SV40 enhancer and early promoter
>Addgene plasmid #174108 | VPS13D^Halo | addgene full sequence | sequence record 345229 | Addgene NGS Result
AGGCCGAGGCCGCCTCTGCCTCTGAGCTATTCCAGAAGTAGTGAGGAGGCTTTTTTGGAGGCCTAGGCTT
TTGCAAAAAGCTCCCGGGAGCTTGTATATCCATTTTCGGATCTGATCAAGAGACAGGATGAGGATCGTTT
CGCATGATTGAACAAGATGGATTGCACGCAGGTTCTCCGGCCGCTTGGGTGGAGAGGCTATTCGGCTATG
ACTGGGCACAACAGACAATCGGCTGCTCTGATGCCGCCGTGTTCCGGCTGTCAGCGCAGGGGCGCCCGGT
TCTTTTTGTCAAGACCGACCTGTCCGGTGCCCTGAATGAACTGCAGGACGAGGCAGCGCGGCTATCGTGG
CTGGCCACGACGGGCGTTCCTTGCGCAGCTGTGCTCGACGTTGTCACTGAAGCGGGAAGGGACTGGCTGC
TATTGGGCGAAGTGCCGGGGCAGGATCTCCTGTCATCTCACCTTGCTCCTGCCGAGAAAGTATCCATCAT
GGCTGATGCAATGCGGCGGCTGCATACGCTTGATCCGGCTACCTGCCCATTCGACCACCAAGCGAAACAT
CGCATCGAGCGAGCACGTACTCGGATGGAAGCCGGTCTTGTCGATCAGGATGATCTGGACGAAGAGCATC
AGGGGCTCGCGCCAGCCGAACTGTTCGCCAGGCTCAAGGCGCGCATGCCCGACGGCGAGGATCTCGTCGT
GACCCATGGCGATGCCTGCTTGCCGAATATCATGGTGGAAAATGGCCGCTTTTCTGGATTCATCGACTGT
GGCCGGCTGGGTGTGGCGGACCGCTATCAGGACATAGCGTTGGCTACCCGTGATATTGCTGAAGAGCTTG
GCGGCGAATGGGCTGACCGCTTCCTCGTGCTTTACGGTATCGCCGCTCCCGATTCGCAGCGCATCGCCTT
CTATCGCCTTCTTGACGAGTTCTTCTGAGCGGGACTCTGGGGTTCGCGAAATGACCGACCAAGCGACGCC
CAACCTGCCATCACGAGATTTCGATTCCACCGCCGCCTTCTATGAAAGGTTGGGCTTCGGAATCGTTTTC
CGGGACGCCGGCTGGATGATCCTCCAGCGCGGGGATCTCATGCTGGAGTTCTTCGCCCACCCCAACTTGT
TTATTGCAGCTTATAATGGTTACAAATAAAGCAATAGCATCACAAATTTCACAAATAAAGCATTTTTTTC
ACTGCATTCTAGTTGTGGTTTGTCCAAACTCATCAATGTATCTTATCATGTCTGTATACCGTCGACCTCT
AGCTAGAGCTTGGCGTAATCATGGTCATAGCTGTTTCCTGTGTGAAATTGTTATCCGCTCACAATTCCAC
ACAACATACGAGCCGGAAGCATAAAGTGTAAAGCCTGGGGTGCCTAATGAGTGAGCTAACTCACATTAAT
TGCGTTGCGCTCACTGCCCGCTTTCCAGTCGGGAAACCTGTCGTGCCAGCTGCATTAATGAATCGGCCAA
CGCGCGGGGAGAGGCGGTTTGCGTATTGGGCGCTCTTCCGCTTCCTCGCTCACTGACTCGCTGCGCTCGG
TCGTTCGGCTGCGGCGAGCGGTATCAGCTCACTCAAAGGCGGTAATACGGTTATCCACAGAATCAGGGGA
TAACGCAGGAAAGAACATGTGAGCAAAAGGCCAGCAAAAGGCCAGGAACCGTAAAAAGGCCGCGTTGCTG
GCGTTTTTCCATAGGCTCCGCCCCCCTGACGAGCATCACAAAAATCGACGCTCAAGTCAGAGGTGGCGAA
ACCCGACAGGACTATAAAGATACCAGGCGTTTCCCCCTGGAAGCTCCCTCGTGCGCTCTCCTGTTCCGAC
CCTGCCGCTTACCGGATACCTGTCCGCCTTTCTCCCTTCGGGAAGCGTGGCGCTTTCTCATAGCTCACGC
TGTAGGTATCTCAGTTCGGTGTAGGTCGTTCGCTCCAAGCTGGGCTGTGTGCACGAACCCCCCGTTCAGC
CCGACCGCTGCGCCTTATCCGGTAACTATCGTCTTGAGTCCAACCCGGTAAGACACGACTTATCGCCACT
GGCAGCAGCCACTGGTAACAGGATTAGCAGAGCGAGGTATGTAGGCGGTGCTACAGAGTTCTTGAAGTGG
TGGCCTAACTACGGCTACACTAGAAGGACAGTATTTGGTATCTGCGCTCTGCTGAAGCCAGTTACCTTCG
GAAAAAGAGTTGGTAGCTCTTGATCCGGCAAACAAACCACCGCTGGTAGCGGTGGTTTTTTTGTTTGCAA
GCAGCAGATTACGCGCAGAAAAAAAGGATCTCAAGAAGATCCTTTGATCTTTTCTACGGGGTCTGACGCT
CAGTGGAACGAAAACTCACGTTAAGGGATTTTGGTCATGAGATTATCAAAAAGGATCTTCACCTAGATCC
TTTTAAATTAAAAATGAAGTTTTAAATCAATCTAAAGTATATATGAGTAAACTTGGTCTGACAGTTACCA
ATGCTTAATCAGTGAGGCACCTATCTCAGCGATCTGTCTATTTCGTTCATCCATAGTTGCCTGACTCCCC
GTCGTGTAGATAACTACGATACGGGAGGGCTTACCATCTGGCCCCAGTGCTGCAATGATACCGCGAGACC
CACGCTCACCGGCTCCAGATTTATCAGCAATAAACCAGCCAGCCGGAAGGGCCGAGCGCAGAAGTGGTCC
TGCAACTTTATCCGCCTCCATCCAGTCTATTAATTGTTGCCGGGAAGCTAGAGTAAGTAGTTCGCCAGTT
AATAGTTTGCGCAACGTTGTTGCCATTGCTACAGGCATCGTGGTGTCACGCTCGTCGTTTGGTATGGCTT
CATTCAGCTCCGGTTCCCAACGATCAAGGCGAGTTACATGATCCCCCATGTTGTGCAAAAAAGCGGTTAG
CTCCTTCGGTCCTCCGATCGTTGTCAGAAGTAAGTTGGCCGCAGTGTTATCACTCATGGTTATGGCAGCA
CTGCATAATTCTCTTACTGTCATGCCATCCGTAAGATGCTTTTCTGTGACTGGTGAGTACTCAACCAAGT
CATTCTGAGAATAGTGTATGCGGCGACCGAGTTGCTCTTGCCCGGCGTCAATACGGGATAATACCGCGCC
ACATAGCAGAACTTTAAAAGTGCTCATCATTGGAAAACGTTCTTCGGGGCGAAAACTCTCAAGGATCTTA
CCGCTGTTGAGATCCAGTTCGATGTAACCCACTCGTGCACCCAACTGATCTTCAGCATCTTTTACTTTCA
CCAGCGTTTCTGGGTGAGCAAAAACAGGAAGGCAAAATGCCGCAAAAAAGGGAATAAGGGCGACACGGAA
ATGTTGAATACTCATACTCTTCCTTTTTCAATATTATTGAAGCATTTATCAGGGTTATTGTCTCATGAGC
GGATACATATTTGAATGTATTTAGAAAAATAAACAAATAGGGGTTCCGCGCACATTTCCCCGAAAAGTGC
CACCTGACGTCGACGGATCGGGAGATCTCCCGATCCCCTATGGTCGACTCTCAGTACAATCTGCTCTGAT
GCCGCATAGTTAAGCCAGTATCTGCTCCCTGCTTGTGTGTTGGAGGTCGCTGAGTAGTGCGCGAGCAAAA
TTTAAGCTACAACAAGGCAAGGCTTGACCGACAATTGCATGAAGAATCTGCTTAGGGTTAGGCGTTTTGC
GCTGCTTCGCGATGTACGGGCCAGATATACGCGTTGACATTGATTATTGACTAGTTATTAATAGTAATCA
ATTACGGGGTCATTAGTTCATAGCCCATATATGGAGTTCCGCGTTACATAACTTACGGTAAATGGCCCGC
CTGGCTGACCGCCCAACGACCCCCGCCCATTGACGTCAATAATGACGTATGTTCCCATAGTAACGCCAAT
AGGGACTTTCCATTGACGTCAATGGGTGGAGTATTTACGGTAAACTGCCCACTTGGCAGTACATCAAGTG
TATCATATGCCAAGTACGCCCCCTATTGACGTCAATGACGGTAAATGGCCCGCCTGGCATTATGCCCAGT
ACATGACCTTATGGGACTTTCCTACTTGGCAGTACATCTACGTATTAGTCATCGCTATTACCATGGTGAT
GCGGTTTTGGCAGTACATCAATGGGCGTGGATAGCGGTTTGACTCACGGGGATTTCCAAGTCTCCACCCC
ATTGACGTCAATGGGAGTTTGTTTTGGCACCAAAATCAACGGGACTTTCCAAAATGTCGTAACAACTCCG
CCCCATTGACGCAAATGGGCGGTAGGCGTGTACGGTGGGAGGTCTATATAAGCAGAGCTCGTTTAGTGAA
CCGTCAGATCGCCTGGAGACGCCATCCACGCTGTTTTGACCTCCATAGAAGACACCGGGACCGATCCAGC
CTCCGGACTCTAGAATGCTGGAGGGCCTGGTCGCTTGGGTCCTGAACACCTACCTGGGGAAGTATGTGAA
CAACCTGAACACCGATCAGCTGTCCGTCGCTCTGCTGAAGGGCGCCGTGGAGCTGGAGAACCTGCCACTG
AAGAAGGATGCCCTGAAGGAGCTGGAGCTGCCCTTCGAGGTGAAGGCCGGCTTTATCGGCAAGGTGACCC
TGCAGATCCCTTTTTACAGGCCACACGTGGACCCCTGGGTCATCAGCATCAGCTCCCTGCACCTGATCGG
CGCCCCTGAGAAGATCCAGGACTTCAATGATGAGAAGGAGAAGCTGCTGGAGAGAGAGAGGAAGAAGGCC
CTGCTGCAGGCCCTGGAGGAGAAGTGGAAGAACGACCGCCAGCAGAAGGGCGAGTCCTACTGGTATTCTG
TGACCGCCAGCGTGGTGACAAGAATCGTGGAGAATATCGAGCTGAAGATCCAGGACGTGCACCTGAGGTT
CGAGGATGGCGTGACCAACCCTTCTCACCCATTCGCCTTTGGCATCTGCATCAAGAATGTGAGCATGCAG
AATGCCGTGAACGAGCCCGTGCAGAAGCTGATGCGGAAGAAGCAGCTGGATGTGGCCGAGTTTTCCATCT
ACTGGGACGTGGATTGTACACTGCTGGGCGACCTGCCTCAGATGGAGCTGCAGGAGGCAATGGCACGCAG
CATGGAGAGCCGGTCCCACCACTATGTGCTGGAGCCAGTGTTCGCCAGCGCCCTGCTGAAGCGCAACTGC
TCCAAGAAGCCTCTGCGCTCTCGGCACAGCCCACGGATCGACTGTGATATCCAGCTGGAGACAATCCCCC
TGAAGCTGTCCCAGCTGCAGTACAGACAGATCATGGAGTTTCTGAAGGAGCTGGAGCGCAAGGAGCGGCA
GGTGAAGTTCCGGAGATGGAAGCCTAAGGTGGCCATCAGCAAGAACTGCCGCGAGTGGTGGTATTTCGCC
CTGAACGCCAATCTGTATGAGATCCGGGAGCAGAGAAAGAGGTGTACCTGGGACTTTATGCTGCACAGGG
CAAGGGACGCCGTGTCTTACACCGATAAGTATTTCAATAAGCTGAAGGGCGGCCTGCTGAGCACAGACGA
TAAGGAGGAGATGTGCCGGATCGAGGAGGAGCAGTCCTTTGAGGAGCTGAAGATCCTGCGCGAGCTGGTG
CACGATCGGTTCCACAAGCAGGAGGAGCTGGCCGAGTCTCTGAGAGAGCCCCAGTTTGACAGCCCTGGCG
CCTGTCCAGGAGCACCAGAGCCTGGAGGAGGCTCCGGAATGCTGCAGTACCTGCAGTCTTGGTTCCCTGG
ATGGGGAGGATGGTATGGACAGCAGACCCCAGAGGGAAACGTGGTGGAGGGCCTGTCCGCCGAGCAGCAG
GAGCAGTGGATTCCCGAGGAGATCCTGGGCACCGAGGAGTTCTTTGACCCAACAGCCGATGCCAGCTGCA
TGAACACATACACCAAGCGCGACCACGTGTTCGCCAAGCTGAATCTGCAGCTGCAGCGGGGCACAGTGAC
CCTGCTGCACAAGGAGCAGGGAACCCCACAGATGAACGAGAGCGCCTTCATGCAGCTGGAGTTTTCCGAT
GTGAAGCTGCTGGCCGAGTCTCTGCCTAGGCGCAATTCTAGCCTGCTGAGCGTGCGCCTGGGAGGCCTGT
TTCTGCGGGACCTGGCAACAGAGGGCACCATGTTCCCCCTGCTGGTGTTTCCAAACCCCCAGAAGGAAGT
GGGCAGAGTGTCTCAGAGCTTCGGCCTGCAGACCACATCCGCCGACAGGTCTGATCACTACCCAGCAGCC
GACCCCGATGGCCCCGTGTTCGAGATGCTGTATGAGAGAAATCCCGCCCACAGCCACTTCGAGCGGAGAC
TGAACGTGTCCACCAGGCCCCTGAATATCATCTACAACCCTCAGGCCATCAAGAAGGTGGCCGACTTCTT
TTACAAGGGCAAGGTGCACACATCTGGCTTCGGCTATCAGAGCGAGCTGGAGCTGAGAGTGGCAGAGGCA
GCAAGGCGCCAGTATAACAAGCTGAAGATGCAGACCAAGGCCGAGATCAGACAGACACTGGACAGGCTGC
TGGTGGGCGACTTCATCGAGGAGTCTAAGCGGTGGACCGTGCGGCTGGATATCAGCGCCCCACAGGTCAT
CTTCCCCGACGATTTCAAGTTTAAGAATCCTGTGCTGGTGGTGGTGGACCTGGGCAGAATGCTGCTGACA
AATACCCAGGATAACAGCCGGAGAAAGTCCAGGGACGGCTCCGCCTCTGAGGAGACACAGTTCTCCGACG
ATGAGTACAAGACACCACTGGCCACCCCCCCTAATACACCACCCCCTGAGTCCTCTAGCTCCAACGGCGA
GAAGACCCCACCCTTCTCCGGCGTGGAGTTTTCTGAGGAGCAGCTGCAGGCCCACCTGATGAGCACAAAG
ATGTACGAGCGGTACAGCCTGTCCTTTATGGATCTGCAGATCATGGTGGGCCGGGTGAAGGACAACTGGA
AGCACGTGCAGGACATCGATGTGGGCCCCACCCACGTGGTGGAGAAGTTCAATGTGCACCTGCAGCTGGA
GAGGCGCCTGATCTACACATCCGACCCAAAGTATCCAGGAGCCGTGCTGTCTGGAAACCTGCCTGATCTG
AAGATCCACATCAATGAGGACAAGATCAGCGCCCTGAAGAACTGCTTTGCCCTGCTGACCACACCAGAGA
TGAAGACATCCGATACCCAGATCAAGGAGAAGATCTTCCCACAGGAGGAGCAGAGGGGCTCTCTGCAGGA
CAGCGTGATGAACCTGACCCAGTCTATCGTGCTGCTGGAGCAGCACACAAGAGAGGTGCTGGTGGAGAGC
CAGCTGCTGCTGGCCGAGTTCAAGGTCAATTGTATGCAGCTGGGCGTGGAGTCCAACGGCAGATACATCT
CTGTGCTGAAGGTGTTCGGCACCAACGCCCACTTTGTGAAGAGGCCATATGATGCCGAGGTGAGCCTGAC
AGTGCACGGCCTGCTGCTGGTGGACACAATGCAGACCTACGGCGCCGACTTTGATCTGCTGATGGCCAGC
CACAAGAATCTGTCCTTCGATATCCCCACCGGCTCCCTGAGAGACTCTAGGGCACAGTCCCCCGTGTCTG
GACCTAATGTGGCACACCTGACCGACGGAGCCACACTGAACGATAGGTCTGCCACCTCTGTGAGCCTGGA
CAAGATCCTGACAAAGGAGCAGGAGAGCCTGATCAAGCTGGAGTATCAGTTCGTGTCTAGCGAGTGCCCC
TCTATGAACCTGGATAGCACCCTGCAGGTCATCAGCCTGCAGGTGAACAATCTGGACATCATCCTGAATC
CTGAGACAATCGTGGAGCTGATCGGCTTCCTGCAGAAGTCTTTTCCAAAGGAGAAGGACGATCTGAGCCC
TCAGCCACTGATGACCGATTTCGAGCGGAGCTTCCGGGAGCAGGGCACCTACCAGTCTACATATGAGCAG
AATACCGAGGTGGCCGTGGAGATCCACAGACTGAACCTGCTGCTGCTGAGGACAGTGGGCATGGCCAATC
GCGAGAAGTACGGAAGGAAGATCGCAACCGCAAGCATCGGCGGCACAAAAGTGAATGTGAGCATGGGCTC
CACCTTTGACATGAACGGCTCCCTGGGCTGCCTGCAGCTGATGGACCTGACACAGGATAATGTGAAGAAC
CAGTATGTGGTGAGCATCGGCAATTCCGTGGGCTACGAGAACATCATCTCTGATATCGGCTATTTCGAGA
GCGTGTTTGTGCGCATGGAGGACGCCGCCCTGACCGAGGCCCTGTCCTTCACATTTGTGGAGCGGTCTAA
GCAGGAGTGTTTCCTGAATCTGAAGATGGCCAGCCTGCACTACAACCACTCCGCCAAGTTTCTGAAGGAG
CTGACCCTGTCTATGGACGAGCTGGAGGAGAACTTCAGGGGCATGCTGAAGAGCGCCGCCACAAAGGTGA
CCACAGTGCTGGCCACAAAGACCGCCGAGTACTCTGAGATGGTGAGCCTGTTCGAGACACCTAGAAAGAC
AAGGGAGCCCTTCATCCTGGAGGAGAATGAGATCTATGGCTTCGACCTGGCCTCCTCTCACCTGGATACC
GTGAAGCTGATCCTGAACATCAATATCGAGTCCCCCGTGGTGTCTATCCCTAGGAAGCCAGGCTCCCCCG
AGCTGCTGGTGGGACACCTGGGACAGATCTTCATCCAGAACTTTGTGGCCGGCGACGATGAGTCCCGCTC
TGATCGGCTGCAGGTGGAGATCAAGGACATCAAGCTGTACAGCCTGAATTGCACCCAGCTGGCAGGAAGA
GAGGCAGTGGGCTCTGAGGGCAGCAGGATGTTTTGTCCTCCAAGCGGCTCCGGCTCTGCCAACTCCCAGG
AGGAGGCACACTTCACACGCCACGACTTCTTTGAGTCTCTGCACCGGGGCCAGGCCTTTCACATCCTGAA
CAATACCACAATCCAGTTCAAGCTGGAGAAGATCCCAATCGAGCGGGAGAGCGAGCTGACCTTTAGCCTG
TCCCCCGACGATCTGGGCACAAGCTCCATCATGAAGATCGAGGGCAAGTTCGTGAATCCAGTGCAGGTGG
TGCTGGCCAAGCACGTGTACGAGCAGGTGCTGCAGACCCTGGACAACCTGGTGTACAGCGAGGATCTGAA
TAAGTATCCAGCATCCGCCACATCTAGCCCATGCCCTGATTCCCCACTGCCAGGCTCTGGCTCCTCTGGA
TCCGCCACCATGGCAGAAATCGGTACTGGCTTTCCATTCGACCCCCATTATGTGGAAGTCCTGGGCGAGC
GCATGCACTACGTCGATGTTGGTCCGCGCGATGGCACCCCTGTGCTGTTCCTGCACGGTAACCCGACCTC
CTCCTACGTGTGGCGCAACATCATCCCGCATGTTGCACCGACCCATCGCTGCATTGCTCCAGACCTGATC
GGTATGGGCAAATCCGACAAACCAGACCTGGGTTATTTCTTCGACGACCACGTCCGCTTCATGGATGCCT
TCATCGAAGCCCTGGGTCTGGAAGAGGTCGTCCTGGTCATTCACGACTGGGGCTCCGCTCTGGGTTTCCA
CTGGGCCAAGCGCAATCCAGAGCGCGTCAAAGGTATTGCATTTATGGAGTTCATCCGCCCTATCCCGACC
TGGGACGAATGGCCAGAATTTGCCCGCGAGACCTTCCAGGCCTTCCGCACCACCGACGTCGGCCGCAAGC
TGATCATCGATCAGAACGTTTTTATCGAGGGTACGCTGCCGATGGGTGTCGTCCGCCCGCTGACTGAAGT
CGAGATGGACCATTACCGCGAGCCGTTCCTGAATCCTGTTGACCGCGAGCCACTGTGGCGCTTCCCAAAC
GAGCTGCCAATCGCCGGTGAGCCAGCGAACATCGTCGCGCTGGTCGAAGAATACATGGACTGGCTGCACC
AGTCCCCTGTCCCGAAGCTGCTGTTCTGGGGCACCCCAGGCGTTCTGATCCCACCGGCCGAAGCCGCTCG
CCTGGCCAAAAGCCTGCCTAACTGCAAGGCTGTGGACATCGGCCCGGGTCTGAATCTGCTGCAAGAAGAC
AACCCGGACCTGATCGGCAGCGAGATCGCGCGCTGGCTGTCGACGCTCGAGATTTCCGGCCTGTACAAGT
CCGGAGGATCCGGAGGACCCCTGTCTACATGCGGCGAGTCTAGCGTGGAGAGAAAGGAGAATGGCCTGTT
TTCTCACTCCTCTCTGTCCAACACCTCTCAGAAGTCTCTGAGCGTGAAGGAGGTGAAGAGCTTCACCCAG
ATCCAGGCCACATTTTGTATCAGCGAGCTGCAGGTGCAGCTGTCCGGCGATCTGACCCTGGGAGCACAGG
GCCTGGTGTCTCTGAAGTTCCAGGATTTTGAGGTGGAGTTCAGCAAGGACCACCCCCAGACACTGTCTAT
CCAGATCGCCCTGCACAGCCTGCTGATGGAGGACCTGCTGGAGAAGAATCCTGATAGCAAGTACAAGAAC
CTGATGGTGTCCAGGGGAGCACCAAAGCCTAGCTCCCTGGCACAGAAGGAGTACCTGTCCCAGTCTTGCC
CTAGCGTGTCCAACGTGGAATATCCTGACATGCCACGCAGCCTGCCATCCCACATGGAGGAGGCCCCCAA
CGTGTTCCAGCTGTACCAGCGCCCTACCTCTGCCAGCCGGAAGAAGCAGAAGGAGGTGCAGGACAAGGAT
TATCCACTGACCCCACCCCCTAGCCCTACAGTGGATGAGCCAAAGATCCTGGTGGGCAAGAGCAAGTTTG
ACGATTCCCTGGTGCACATCAACATCTTCCTGGTGGACAAGAAGCACCCAGAGTTTTCTAGCTCCTACAA
TAGAGTGAACAGGTCCATCGACGTGGATTTCAATTGTCTGGACGTGCTGATCACACTGCAGACCTGGGTG
GTCATCCTGGACTTCTTCGGAATCGGCAGCACCGCAGACAACCACGCCATGAGACTGCCACCCGAGGGCA
TCCTGCACAATGTGAAGCTGGAGCCCCACGCCTCTATGGAGAGCGGCCTGCAGGACCCTGTGAACACAAA
GCTGGATCTGAAGGTGCACTCCCTGTCTCTGGTGCTGAATAAGACCACATCTGAGCTGGCCAAGGCCAAC
GTGAGCAAGCTGGTGGCCCACCTGGAGATGATCGAGGGCGATCTGGCCCTGCAGGGCTCCATCGGCAGCC
TGTCCCTGTCTGACCTGACCTGCCACGGCGAGTTCTACAGAGAGAGGTTTACCACAAGCGGCGAGGAGGC
CCTGATCTTCCAGACCTTCAAGTATGGCCGGCCAGATCCCCTGCTGAGGAGAGAGCACGACATCCGCGTG
TCTCTGCGGATGGCCAGCGTGCAGTACGTGCACACCCAGAGATTCCAGGCCGAGGTGGTGGCCTTCATCC
AGCACTTTACACAGCTGCAGGATGTGCTGGGCCGCCAGAGGGCAGCAATCGAGGGACAGACCGTGAGGGA
TCAGGCACAGCGGTGCTCCCGGGTGCTGCTGGACATCGAGGCAGGAGCCCCCGTGCTGCTGATCCCTGAG
TCTAGCCGCAGCAACAATCTGATCGTGGCCAACCTGGGCAAGCTGAAGGTGAAGAATAAGTTCCTGTTTG
CCGGCTTCCCCGGCACCTTTTCTCTGCAGGACAAGGAGAGCGTGCCAAGCGCCTCCCCTACAGGCATCCC
AAAGCACTCCCTGAGAAAGACCACATCTACCGAGGAGCCAAGGGGAACACACTCCCAGGGCCAGTTTACC
ATGCCTCTGGCCGGCATGTCCCTGGGCTCTCTGAAGAGCGAGTTCGTGCCATCTACAAGCACCAAGCAGC
AGGGCCCTCAGCCAACACTGAGCGTGGGACAGGAGTCCTCTAGCCCAGAGGATCACGTGTGCCTGCTGGA
CTGCGTGGTGGTGGATCTGCAGGACATGGATATCTTCGCCGCCGAGAGACACCCTAGGGAGTACAGCAAG
GCCCCAGAGGACTCCTCTGGCGATCTGATCTTCCCCTCTTATTTTGTGAGGCAGACCGGCGGCAGCCTGC
TGACAGAGCCTTGCCGCCTGAAGCTGCAGGTGGAGCGGAACCTGGATAAGGAGATCTCCCACACCGTGCC
TGACATCTCTATCCACGGCAATCTGAGCTCCGTGCACTGTTCCCTGGACCTGTACAAGTATAAGCTGATC
CGCGGCCTGCTGGAGAACAATCTGGGCGAGCCAATCGAGGAGTTCATGCGGCCCTACGACCTGCAGGACC
CCAGAATCCACACCGTGCTGAGCGGCGAGGTGTATACATGCATGTGCTTCCTGATCGATATGGTGAACGT
GAGCCTGGAGCTGAAGGACCCCAAGAGGAAGGAGGGAGCAGGCTCCCTGGCACGGTTCGACTTCAAGAAG
TGCAAGCTGCTGTACGAGTCCTTTTCTAATCAGACCAAGTCCATCAACCTGGTGAGCCACTCCATGATGG
CCTTCGACACACGGTATGCCGGCCAGAAGACCTCCCCAGGCATGACAAACGTGTTCTCTTGCATCTTTCA
GCCCGCCAAGAATTCTAGCACCACACAGGGCTCCATCCAGATCGAGCTGCACTTCCGCTCTACCAAGGAC
TCCTCTTGTTTTACAGTGGTGCTGAACAATCTGCGGGTGTTCCTGATCTTTGACTGGCTGCTGCTGGTGC
ACGATTTCCTGCACACCCCAAGCGACATCAAGAAGCAGAATCACGTGACACCCAGCAGACACAGGAACAG
CTCCTCTGAGTCCGCCATCGTGCCAAAGACCGTGAAGTCTGGCGTGGTGACAAAGAGAAGCTCCCTGCCC
GTGTCCAATGAGAGGCACCTGGAGGTGAAGGTGAACGTGACAGGCACCGAGTTCGTGGTCATCGAGGACG
TGAGCTGCTTTGATACCAACGCCATCATCCTGAAGGGCACCACAGTGCTGACATACAAGCCAAGATTCGT
GGACAGGCCCTTTTCTGGCAGCCTGTTCGGCATCGAGGTGTTTAGCTGTAGACTGGGCAACGAGCACGAT
ACCGCCCTGTCCATCGTGGACCCTGTGCAGATCCAGATGGAGCTGGTGGGCAATTCTAGCTACCAGAACT
CCTCTGGCCTGATGGACGCCTTCAATTCCGAGGATTTTCCTCCAGTGCTGGAGATCCAGCTGCAGGCCCT
GGATATCAGGCTGTCCTATAACGACGTGCAGCTGTTCCTGGCCATCGCCAAGTCTATCCCTGAGCAGGCC
AATGCAGCAGTGCCAGATAGCGTGGCCCTGGAGTCCGACTCTGTGGGCACCTACCTGCCAGGAGCATCCC
GCGTGGGAGAGGAGATCAGGGAGGGAACAAGGCACACCCTGGACCCCGTGCTGGAGCTGCAGCTGGCAAG
ACTGCAGGAGCTGGGCTTTTCCATGGACGATTGCAGGAAGGCCCTGCTGGCATGTCAGGGACAGCTGAAG
AAGGCCGCCAGCTGGCTGTTCAAGAACGCAGAGCCCCTGAAGTCCCTGTCCCTGGCATCTACCAGCAGGG
ACAGCCCTGGAGCAGTGGCAGCACCACTGATCAGCGGCGTGGAGATCAAGGCCGAGTCCGTGTGCATCTG
TTTCATCGACGATTGCATGGACTGTGATGTGCCTCTGGCCGAGCTGACATTCTCCAGGCTGAACTTTCTG
CAGCGCGTGCGGACCTCTCCAGAGGGATACGCCCACTTTACACTGAGCGGCGACTACTATAATCGCGCCC
TGTCCGGCTGGGAGCCATTCATCGAGCCCTGGCCTTGCTCCGTGTCTTGGCAGCAGCAGGCAGCATCCAG
ACTGCACCCACCTAGGCTGAAGCTGGAGGCAAAGGCAAAGCCACGCCTGGATATCAACATCACCAGCGTG
CTGATCGACCAGTACGTGAGCACAAAGGAGTCCTGGATGGCCGATTATTGCAAGGACGATAAGGACATCG
AGTCCGCCAAGTCTGAGGATTGGATGGGCAGCTCCGTGGACCCACCCTGTTTCGGCCAGAGCCTGCCCCT
GGTGTACCTGAGAACAAGGAGCACCGCCTCCCTGACCAACCTGGAGCACCAGATCTATGCCCGCGCCGAG
GTGAAGACACCTAAGAGGCGCCAGCCCTTCGTGCCTTTTGCCCTGCGGAATCACACAGGCTGTACCCTGT
GGTTTGCCACCCTGACCACAACCCCAACAAGAGCCGCCCTGAGCCACTCCGGCTCTCCCGGAGTGGTGCC
TGAGGGAAATGGCACCTTCCTGGACGATACACACAACGTGTCCGAGTGGAGGGAGGTGCTGACCGGCGAG
GAGATCCCCTTCGAGTTTGAGGCAAGGGGCAAGCTGAGGCACAGGCACACACACGACCTGAGAATCCACC
AGCTGCAGGTGAGGGTGAACGGCTGGGAGCAGGTGTCTCCTGTGAGCGTGGATAAAGTGGGCACCTTCTT
TCGGTACGCCGCCCCAGACAAGAACTCTAGCTCCTCTACCATCGGCAGCCCCAGCTCCAGAACAAATATC
ATCCACCCTCAGGTGTATTTTTCTAGCCTGCCTCCAGTGAGGGTGGTGTTCGCCGTGACCATGGAGGGCT
CTGCCAGAAAAGTGATCACAGTGAGGAGCGCCCTGATCGTGAGAAACCGGCTGGAGACACCCATGGAGCT
GAGACTGGACAGCCCATCCGCCCCCGATAAGCCTGTGGTGCTGCCAGCCATCATGCCCGGCGATTCCTTT
GCCGTGCCTCTGCACCTGACATCTTGGAGACTGCAGGCCAGGCCTAAGGGCCTGGGCGTGTTCTTTTGCA
AGGCCCCAATCCACTGGACCAATGTGGTGAAGACAGCCGAGATCTCCTCTAGCAAGAGGGAGTGCCACAG
CATGGACACTGAGAAGTCCCGCTTCTTTCGGTTCTGCGTGGCCATCAAGAAGGAGAACTACCCTGATTAT
ATGCCAAGCAATATCTTCTCTGACAGCGCCAAGCAGATCTTTCGCCAGCCCGGCCACACCATCTACCTGC
TGCCTACAGTGGTCATCTGCAACCTGCTGCCCTGTGAGCTGGACTTCTACGTGAAGGGCATGCCCATCAA
TGGCACCCTGAAGCCTGGCAAGGAGGCCGCCCTGCACACAGCAGACACCTCTCAGAATATCGAGCTGGGC
GTGAGCCTGGAGAACTTCCCTCTGTGCAAGGAGCTGCTGATCCCCCCTGGCACCCAGAACTACATGGTGC
GCATGCGGCTGTATGACGTGAATCGGAGACAGCTGAACCTGACAATCAGGATCGTGTGCAGGGCAGAGGG
CTCTCTGAAGATCTTCATCAGCGCCCCTTACTGGCTGATCAACAAGACCGGCCTGCCACTGATCTTTAGG
CAGGACAATGCCAAGACAGATGCAGCAGGACAGTTCGAGGAGCACGAGCTGGCACGCTCCCTGTCTCCCC
TGCTGTTTTGCTATGCCGATAAGGAGCAGCCTAACCTGTGCACCATGAGAATCGGAAGGGGCATCCACCC
AGAGGGAATGCCTGGATGGTGCCAGGGCTTCTCCCTGGACGGAGGCTCTGGCGTGCGGGCCCTGAAAGTG
ATCCAGCAGGGCAATAGGCCTGGCCTGATCTACAACATCGGCATCGATGTGAAGAAGGGCAGAGGCAGGT
ACATCGACACCTGTATGGTCATCTTTGCCCCACGGTATCTGCTGGACAACAAGTCCTCTCACAAGCTGGC
CTTCGCCCAGAGAGAGTTTGCAAGGGGACAGGGAACCGCAAATCCAGAGGGCTACATCAGCACACTGCCA
GGCAGCTCCGTGGTGTTCCACTGGCCCCGCAACGACTATGATCAGCTGCTGTGCGTGCGGCTGATGGATG
TGCCTAATTGTATCTGGAGCGGCGGCTTCGAGGTGAACAAGAACAATTCCTTTCACATCAATATGAGAGA
CACCCTGGGCAAGTGCTTCTTTCTGAGGGTGGAGATCACCCTGAGGGGAGCAACATACCGGATCAGCTTT
TCCGACACCGATCAGCTGCCACCCCCTTTCAGGATCGACAACTTTTCCAAGGTGCCTGTGGTGTTCACAC
AGCACGGAGTGGCAGAGCCTAGGCTGAGGACCGAGGTGAAGCCAATGACAAGCCTGGACTATGCCTGGGA
TGAGCCAACCCTGCCACCCTTTATCACACTGACCGTGAAGGGCGCCGGCTCTAGCGAGATCAACTGCAAT
ATGAACGACTTCCAGGATAATCGCCAGCTGTACTATGAGAACTTCATCTACATCGCCGCCACATATACCT
TTTCCGGCCTGCAGGAGGGAACCGGCCGGCCCGTGGCCTCTAACAAGGCCATCACATGTGCCGAGCTGGT
GCTGGACGTGAGCCCTAAGACCCAGAGAGTGATCCTGAAGAAGAAGGAGCCAGGCAAGAGATCTCAGCTG
TGGAGGATGACAGGCACCGGCATGCTGGCACACGAGGGCTCCTCTGTGCCACACAATCCCAACAAGCCTT
CTGCCGCACGGAGCACCGAGGGCTCCGCCATCCTGGATATCGCAGGCCTGGCAGCAGTGACAGACAATCG
CTACGAGCCCCTGATGCTGAGGAAGCCTGACAGGCGCCGGTCCACAACCCAGACCTGGTCTTTTAGAGAG
GGCAAGCTGACATGCGGCCTGCACGGCCTGGTGGTGCAGGCAAAGGGAGGCCTGTCCGGCCTGTTCGATG
GAGCAGAGGTGGTGCTGGGACCAGACACCTCTATGGAGCTGCTGGGCCCCGTGCCTCCAGAGCAGCAGTT
TATCAACCAGAAGATGCGGCCAGGCTCTGGCATGCTGAGCATCCGCGTGATCCCAGATGGACCAACCCGG
GCCCTGCAGATCACAGACTTCTGTCACCGCAAGAGCTCCCGGTCCTATGAGGTGGATGAGCTGCCCGTGA
CCGAGCAGGAGCTGCAGAAGCTGAAGAATCCTGACACAGAGCAGGAGCTGGAGGTGCTGGTGAGACTGGA
GGGCGGCATTGGCCTGTCCCTGATCAACAAGGTGCCCGAGGAGCTGGTGTTTGCCTCTCTGACCGGCATC
AATGTGCACTACACCCAGCTGGCCACAAGCCACATGCTGGAGCTGTCCATCCAGGACGTGCAGGTGGATA
ACCAGCTGATCGGCACAACCCAGCCATTCATGCTGTATGTGACCCCCCTGAGCAATGAGAACGAAGTGAT
CGAGACAGGCCCAGCAGTGCAGGTGAACGCAGTGAAGTTTCCTTCTAAGAGCGCCCTGACCAATATCTAC
AAGCACCTGATGATCACCGCCCAGCGGTTCACAGTGCAGATCGAGGAGAAGCTGCTGCTGAAGCTGCTGA
GCTTCTTTGGCTACGATCAGGCCGAGTCCGAGGTGGAGAAGTATGACGAGAATCTGCACGAGAAGACCGC
AGAGCAGGGAGGAACACCTATCAGATACTATTTTGAGAACCTGAAGATCTCCATCCCACAGATCAAGCTG
TCCGTGTTCACCTCTAATAAGCTGCCCCTGGATCTGAAGGCCCTGAAGAGCACACTGGGCTTCCCTCTGA
TCAGATTTGAGGACGCCGTGATCAACCTGGACCCCTTCACCAGGGTGCACCCCTACGAGACAAAGGAGTT
CATCATCAATGACATCCTGAAGCACTTTCAGGAGGAGCTGCTGTCCCAGGCCGCCAGAATCCTGGGCTCT
GTGGATTTCCTGGGCAATCCTATGGGCCTGCTGAACGACGTGTCCGAGGGCGTGACCGGCCTGATCAAGT
ATGGCAATGTGGGCGGCCTGATCCGGAACGTGACACACGGCGTGTCCAATTCTGCCGCAAAGTTCGCAGG
CACCCTGAGCGATGGCCTGGGCAAGACAATGGACAACAGACACCAGAGCGAGAGAGAGTACATCAGGTAT
CACGCAGCCACCTCCGGAGAGCACCTGGTGGCCGGCATCCACGGCCTGGCACACGGAATCATCGGAGGCC
TGACCAGCGTGATCACATCCACCGTGGAGGGAGTGAAGACAGAGGGAGGCGTGTCTGGCTTTATCAGCGG
CCTGGGCAAGGGCCTGGTGGGAACAGTGACCAAGCCCGTGGCAGGCGCCCTGGATTTCGCAAGCGAGACA
GCACAGGCCGTGCGCGACACAGCCACCCTGTCCGGACCAAGGACCCAGGCACAGAGAGTGAGGAAGCCAA
GGTGCTGTACAGGCCCACAGGGCCTGCTGCCAAGGTACAGCGAGTCCCAGGCAGAGGGACAGGAGCAGCT
GTTCAAGCTGACCGACAACATCCAGGATGAGTTCTTTATCGCCGTGGAGAATATCGATAGCTATTGCGTG
CTGATCTCTAGCAAGGCCGTGTACTTTCTGAAATCCGGCGACTATGTGGATCGGGAGGCCATCTTCCTGG
AGGTGAAGTACGACGATCTGTATCACTGTCTGGTGTCCAAGGACCACGGCAAGGTGTACGTGCAGGTGAC
CAAGAAGGCCGTGTCTACATCCTCTGGCGTGAGCATCCCAGGACCATCCCACCAGAAGCCCATGGTGCAC
GTGAAGAGCGAGGTGCTGGCCGTGAAGCTGTCCCAGGAGATCAACTATGCCAAGTCTCTGTACTATGAAC
AGCAGCTGATGCTGAGACTGAGCGAAAACAGGGAACAGCTGGAACTGGATTCATAAACCGGTTAGTAATG
AGTTTGATATCTCGACAATCAACCTCTGGATTACAAAATTTGTGAAAGATTGACTGGTATTCTTAACTAT
GTTGCTCCTTTTACGCTATGTGGATACGCTGCTTTAATGCCTTTGTATCATGCTATTGCTTCCCGTATGG
CTTTCATTTTCTCCTCCTTGTATAAATCCTGGTTGCTGTCTCTTTATGAGGAGTTGTGGCCCGTTGTCAG
GCAACGTGGCGTGGTGTGCACTGTGTTTGCTGACGCAACCCCCACTGGTTGGGGCATTGCCACCACCTGT
CAGCTCCTTTCCGGGACTTTCGCTTTCCCCCTCCCTATTGCCACGGCGGAACTCATCGCCGCCTGCCTTG
CCCGCTGCTGGACAGGGGCTCGGCTGTTGGGCACTGACAATTCCGTGGTGTTGTCGGGGAAGCTGACGTC
CTTTCCATGGCTGCTCGCCTGTGTTGCCACCTGGATTCTGCGCGGGACGTCCTTCTGCTACGTCCCTTCG
GCCCTCAATCCAGCGGACCTTCCTTCCCGCGGCCTGCTGCCGGCTCTGCGGCCTCTTCCGCGTCTTCGCC
TTCGCCCTCAGACGAGTCGGATCTCCCTTTGGGCCGCCTCCCCGCCTGGAAACGGGGGAGGCTAACTGAA
ACACGGAAGGAGACAATACCGGAAGGAACCCGCGCTATGACGGCAATAAAAAGACAGAATAAAACGCACG
GGTGTTGGGTCGTTTGTTCATAAACGCGGGGTTCGGTCCCAGGGCTGGCACTCTGTCGATACCCCACCGA
GACCCCATTGGGGCCAATACGCCCGCGTTTCTTCCTTTTCCCCACCCCACCCCCCAAGTTCGGGTGAAGG
CCCAGGGCTCGCAGCCAACGTCGGGGCGGCAGGCCCTGCCATAGCAGATCTGCGCAGCTGGGGCTCTAGG
GGGTATCCCC
[124 nt withheld, positions 19401-19524]
C
[32 nt withheld, positions 19526-19557]
CA
[57 nt withheld, positions 19560-19616]
A
[49 nt withheld, positions 19618-19666]
CCTTTGACGTTGGAGTCCACGTTCTTT
[37 nt withheld, positions 19694-19730]
ACCCTATCTCGGTCTATTCTTTTGATTTATAAGGGATTTTGGGGATTTCGGCCTATTGGTTAAAAAATGA
GCTGATTTAACAAAAATTTAACGCGAATTAATTCTGTGGAATGTGTGTCAGTTAGGGTGTGGAAAGTCCC
CAGGCTCCCCAGCAGGCAGAAGTATGCAAAGCATGCATCTCAATTAGTCAGCAACCAGGTGTGGAAAGTC
CCCAGGCTCCCCAGCAGGCAGAAGTATGCAAAGCATGCATCTCAATTAGTCAGCAACCATAGTCCCGCCC
CTAACTCCGCCCATCCCGCCCCTAACTCCGCCCAGTTCCGCCCATTCTCCGCCCCATGGCTGACTAATTT
TTTTTATTTATGCAG
